>Addgene plasmid #141476 | TFORF0016 | depositor full sequence | sequence record 276564 | Full Sequence
TTAATGTAGTCTTATGCAATACTCTTGTAGTCTTGCAACATGGTAACGATGAGTTAGCAACATGCCTTAC
AAGGAGAGAAAAAGCACCGTGCATGCCGATTGGTGGAAGTAAGGTGGTACGATCGTGCCTTATTAGGAAG
GCAACAGACGGGTCTGACATGGATTGGACGAACCACTGAATTGCCGCATTGCAGAGATATTGTATTTAAG
TGCCTAGCTCGATACATAAACGGGTCTCTCTGGTTAGACCAGATCTGAGCCTGGGAGCTCTCTGGCTAAC
TAGGGAACCCACTGCTTAAGCCTCAATAAAGCTTGCCTTGAGTGCTTCAAGTAGTGTGTGCCCGTCTGTT
GTGTGACTCTGGTAACTAGAGATCCCTCAGACCCTTTTAGTCAGTGTGGAAAATCTCTAGCAGTGGCGCC
CGAACAGGGACTTGAAAGCGAAAGGGAAACCAGAGGAGCTCTCTCGACGCAGGACTCGGCTTGCTGAAGC
GCGCACGGCAAGAGGCGAGGGGCGGCGACTGGTGAGTACGCCAAAAATTTTGACTAGCGGAGGCTAGAAG
GAGAGAGATGGGTGCGAGAGCGTCAGTATTAAGCGGGGGAGAATTAGATCGCGATGGGAAAAAATTCGGT
TAAGGCCAGGGGGAAAGAAAAAATATAAATTAAAACATATAGTATGGGCAAGCAGGGAGCTAGAACGATT
CGCAGTTAATCCTGGCCTGTTAGAAACATCAGAAGGCTGTAGACAAATACTGGGACAGCTACAACCATCC
CTTCAGACAGGATCAGAAGAACTTAGATCATTATATAATACAGTAGCAACCCTCTATTGTGTGCATCAAA
GGATAGAGATAAAAGACACCAAGGAAGCTTTAGACAAGATAGAGGAAGAGCAAAACAAAAGTAAGACCAC
CGCACAGCAAGCGGCCGCTGATCTTCAGACCTGGAGGAGGAGATATGAGGGACAATTGGAGAAGTGAATT
ATATAAATATAAAGTAGTAAAAATTGAACCATTAGGAGTAGCACCCACCAAGGCAAAGAGAAGAGTGGTG
CAGAGAGAAAAAAGAGCAGTGGGAATAGGAGCTTTGTTCCTTGGGTTCTTGGGAGCAGCAGGAAGCACTA
TGGGCGCAGCGTCAATGACGCTGACGGTACAGGCCAGACAATTATTGTCTGGTATAGTGCAGCAGCAGAA
CAATTTGCTGAGGGCTATTGAGGCGCAACAGCATCTGTTGCAACTCACAGTCTGGGGCATCAAGCAGCTC
CAGGCAAGAATCCTGGCTGTGGAAAGATACCTAAAGGATCAACAGCTCCTGGGGATTTGGGGTTGCTCTG
GAAAACTCATTTGCACCACTGCTGTGCCTTGGAATGCTAGTTGGAGTAATAAATCTCTGGAACAGATTTG
GAATCACACGACCTGGATGGAGTGGGACAGAGAAATTAACAATTACACAAGCTTAATACACTCCTTAATT
GAAGAATCGCAAAACCAGCAAGAAAAGAATGAACAAGAATTATTGGAATTAGATAAATGGGCAAGTTTGT
GGAATTGGTTTAACATAACAAATTGGCTGTGGTATATAAAATTATTCATAATGATAGTAGGAGGCTTGGT
AGGTTTAAGAATAGTTTTTGCTGTACTTTCTATAGTGAATAGAGTTAGGCAGGGATATTCACCATTATCG
TTTCAGACCCACCTCCCAACCCCGAGGGGACCCATGCATTGCATCTCAATTAGTCAGCAACCAGGTGTGG
AAAGTCCCCAGGCTCCCCAGCAGGCAGAAGTATGCAAAGCATGCGTCTCAATTAGTCAGCAACCATAGTC
CCGCCCCTAACTCCGCCCATCCCGCCCCTAACTCCGCCCAGTTCCGCCCATTCTCCGCCCCATGGCTGAC
TAATTTTTTTTATTTATGCAGAGGCCGAGGCCGCCTCGGCCTCTGAGCTATTCCAGAAGTAGTGAGGAGG
CTTTTTTGGAGGCCTAGGCTTTTGCAAAAAGCTTTCTAGAGGTACCACCGGAGCTTACCATGACCGAGTA
CAAGCCCACGGTGCGCCTCGCCACCCGCGACGACGTCCCCAGGGCCGTACGCACCCTCGCCGCCGCGTTC
GCCGACTACCCCGCCACGCGCCACACCGTCGATCCGGACCGCCACATCGAGCGGGTCACCGAGCTGCAAG
AACTCTTCCTCACGCGCGTCGGGCTCGACATCGGCAAGGTGTGGGTCGCGGACGACGGCGCCGCCGTGGC
GGTCTGGACCACGCCGGAGAGCGTCGAAGCGGGGGCGGTGTTCGCCGAGATCGGCCCGCGCATGGCCGAG
TTGAGCGGTTCCCGGCTGGCCGCGCAGCAACAGATGGAAGGCCTCCTGGCGCCGCACCGGCCCAAGGAGC
CCGCGTGGTTCCTGGCCACCGTCGGCGTCTCGCCCGACCACCAGGGCAAGGGTCTGGGCAGCGCCGTCGT
GCTCCCCGGAGTGGAGGCGGCCGAGCGCGCCGGGGTGCCCGCCTTCCTGGAGACCTCCGCGCCCCGCAAC
CTCCCCTTCTACGAGCGGCTCGGCTTCACCGTCACCGCCGACGTCGAGGTGCCCGAAGGACCGCGCACCT
GGTGCATGACCCGCAAGCCCGGTGCCAGTTAACGAATTCTAGATCTTGAGACAAATGGCAGTATTCATCC
ACAATTTTAAAAGAAAAGGGGGGATTGGGGGGTACAGTGCAGGGGAAAGAATAGTAGACATAATAGCAAC
AGACATACAAACTAAAGAATTACAAAAACAAATTACAAAAATTCAAAATTTTCGGGTTTATTACAGGGAC
AGCAGAGATCCACTTTGGCGCCGGCTCGAGGCCTGCAGGTGCAAAGATGGATAAAGTTTTAAACAGAGAG
GAATCTTTGCAGCTAATGGACCTTCTAGGTCTTGAAAGGAGTGGGAATTGGCTCCGGTGCCCGTCAGTGG
GCAGAGCGCACATCGCCCACAGTCCCCGAGAAGTTGGGGGGAGGGGTCGGCAATTGAACCGGTGCCTAGA
GAAGGTGGCGCGGGGTAAACTGGGAAAGTGATGTCGTGTACTGGCTCCGCCTTTTTCCCGAGGGTGGGGG
AGAACCGTATATAAGTGCAGTAGTCGCCGTGAACGTTCTTTTTCGCAACGGGTTTGCCGCCAGAACACAG
GTAAGTGCCGTGTGTGGTTCCCGCGGGCCTGGCCTCTTTACGGGTTATGGCCCTTGCGTGCCTTGAATTA
CTTCCACCTGGCTGCAGTACGTGATTCTTGATCCCGAGCTTCGGGTTGGAAGTGGGTGGGAGAGTTCGAG
GCCTTGCGCTTAAGGAGCCCCTTCGCCTCGTGCTTGAGTTGAGGCCTGGCCTGGGCGCTGGGGCCGCCGC
GTGCGAATCTGGTGGCACCTTCGCGCCTGTCTCGCTGCTTTCGATAAGTCTCTAGCCATTTAAAATTTTT
GATGACCTGCTGCGACGCTTTTTTTCTGGCAAGATAGTCTTGTAAATGCGGGCCAAGATCTGCACACTGG
TATTTCGGTTTTTGGGGCCGCGGGCGGCGACGGGGCCCGTGCGTCCCAGCGCACATGTTCGGCGAGGCGG
GGCCTGCGAGCGCGGCCACCGAGAATCGGACGGGGGTAGTCTCAAGCTGGCCGGCCTGCTCTGGTGCCTG
GCCTCGCGCCGCCGTGTATCGCCCCGCCCTGGGCGGCAAGGCTGGCCCGGTCGGCACCAGTTGCGTGAGC
GGAAAGATGGCCGCTTCCCGGCCCTGCTGCAGGGAGCTCAAAATGGAGGACGCGGCGCTCGGGAGAGCGG
GCGGGTGAGTCACCCACACAAAGGAAAAGGGCCTTTCCGTCCTCAGCCGTCGCTTCATGTGACTCCACGG
AGTACCGGGCGCCGTCCAGGCACCTCGATTAGTTCTCGAGCTTTTGGAGTACGTCGTCTTTAGGTTGGGG
GGAGGGGTTTTATGCGATGGAGTTTCCCCACACTGAGTGGGTGGAGACTGAAGTTAGGCCAGCTTGGCAC
TTGATGTAATTCTCCTTGGAATTTGCCCTTTTTGAGTTTGGATCTTGGTTCATTCTCAAGCCTCAGACAG
TGGTTCAAAGTTTTTTTCTTCCATTTCAGGTGTCGTGAGGCTAGCACCGCCACCATGTCCTATCCGCAGG
GCTACTTGTACCAGCCGTCCGCCTCGCTGGCGCTCTACTCGTGCCCGGCGTACAGCACCAGCGTCATTTC
GGGGCCCCGCACGGATGAGCTCGGCCGCTCTTCTTCGGGCTCCGCGTTCTCGCCCTACGCTGGCTCGACT
GCCTTCACGGCGCCCTCGCCGGGCTACAACTCGCACCTCCAGTACGGCGCCGACCCCGCGGCCGCCGCCG
CCGCCGCCTTCTCCTCGTACGTGGGCTCTCCCTACGACCACACACCCGGCATGGCGGGCTCCTTGGGGTA
CCATCCTTACGCGGCGCCCCTGGGATCGTACCCTTACGGGGACCCAGCGTACCGGAAGAACGCCACAAGG
GACGCCACGGCTACCCTCAAGGCCTGGCTCAACGAGCACCGCAAGAACCCCTACCCCACCAAGGGCGAGA
AGATCATGCTGGCCATCATCACCAAGATGACCCTCACCCAGGTGTCCACCTGGTTCGCCAACGCGCGCCG
GCGCCTCAAGAAAGAGAATAAAATGACGTGGACGCCGCGGAACCGCAGCGAGGACGAGGAAGAGGAGGAG
AACATTGACCTGGAGAAGAACGACGAGGACGAGCCCCAGAAGCCCGAGGACAAGGGCGACCCCGAGGGCC
CCGAAGCAGGAGGAGCTGAGCAGAAGGCGGCTTCGGGCTGCGAACGGCTTCAGGGACCACCCACCCCTGC
AGGCAAGGAGACGGAGGGCAGCCTCAGCGACTCGGATTTTAAGGAGCCGCCCTCGGAGGGCCGCCTCGAC
GCGCTGCAGGGCCCCCCCCGCACCGGCGGGCCCTCCCCGGCTGGGCCAGCGGCGGCGCGGCTGGCGGAGG
ACCCGGCCCCTCACTACCCCGCCGGAGCGCCGGCGCCCGGCCCGCATCCAGCCGCGGGCGAGGTGCCTCC
GGGTCCCGGCGGGCCCTCGGTTATCCATTCGCCGCCTCCGCCGCCGCCTCCTGCGGTGCTCGCCAAGCCC
AAACTGTGGTCTTTGGCAGAGATCGCCACATCGTCGGACAAGGTCAAGGACGGGGGCGGCGGGAACGAGG
GCTCTCCATGCCCACCGTGTCCCGGGCCCATAGCCGGGCAAGCCCTAGGAGGCAGCCGGGCGTCGCCGGC
CCCGGCGCCGTCACGCTCGCCCTCGGCGCAGTGTCCTTTTCCAGGCGGGACGGTGCTGTCCCGGCCTCTC
TACTACACCGCGCCCTTCTATCCCGGCTACACGAACTATGGCTCCTTCGGACACCTTCATGGCCACCCGG
GGCCCGGGCCAGGCCCCACAACCGGTCCGGGGTCTCATTTCAATGGATTAAACCAGACCGTGTTGAACCG
AGCGGACGCTTTGGCTAAAGACCCGAAAATGTTGCGGAGCCAGTCTCAGCTAGACCTGTGCAAAGACTCT
CCCTATGAATTGAAGAAAGGTATGTCCGACATTTAGTAATGAACTAGTCCGTAACTTGAAAGTATTTCGA
TTTCTTGGCTTTATATATCTTGTGGAAAGGACGATTGTGTTACACTAAGCCAGTGATGACGCGTTAAGTC
GACAATCAACCTCTGGATTACAAAATTTGTGAAAGATTGACTGGTATTCTTAACTATGTTGCTCCTTTTA
CGCTATGTGGATACGCTGCTTTAATGCCTTTGTATCATGCTATTGCTTCCCGTATGGCTTTCATTTTCTC
CTCCTTGTATAAATCCTGGTTGCTGTCTCTTTATGAGGAGTTGTGGCCCGTTGTCAGGCAACGTGGCGTG
GTGTGCACTGTGTTTGCTGACGCAACCCCCACTGGTTGGGGCATTGCCACCACCTGTCAGCTCCTTTCCG
GGACTTTCGCTTTCCCCCTCCCTATTGCCACGGCGGAACTCATCGCCGCCTGCCTTGCCCGCTGCTGGAC
AGGGGCTCGGCTGTTGGGCACTGACAATTCCGTGGTGTTGTCGGGGAAATCATCGTCCTTTCCTTGGCTG
CTCGCCTGTGTTGCCACCTGGATTCTGCGCGGGACGTCCTTCTGCTACGTCCCTTCGGCCCTCAATCCAG
CGGACCTTCCTTCCCGCGGCCTGCTGCCGGCTCTGCGGCCTCTTCCGCGTCTTCGCCTTCGCCCTCAGAC
GAGTCGGATCTCCCTTTGGGCCGCCTCCCCGCGTCGACTTTAAGACCAATGACTTACAAGGCAGCTGTAG
ATCTTAGCCACTTTTTAAAAGAAAAGGGGGGACTGGAAGGGCTAATTCACTCCCAACGAAGACAAGATCT
GCTTTTTGCTTGTACTGGGTCTCTCTGGTTAGACCAGATCTGAGCCTGGGAGCTCTCTGGCTAACTAGGG
AACCCACTGCTTAAGCCTCAATAAAGCTTGCCTTGAGTGCTTCAAGTAGTGTGTGCCCGTCTGTTGTGTG
ACTCTGGTAACTAGAGATCCCTCAGACCCTTTTAGTCAGTGTGGAAAATCTCTAGCAGTACGTATAGTAG
TTCATGTCATCTTATTATTCAGTATTTATAACTTGCAAAGAAATGAATATCAGAGAGTGAGAGGAACTTG
TTTATTGCAGCTTATAATGGTTACAAATAAAGCAATAGCATCACAAATTTCACAAATAAAGCATTTTTTT
CACTGCATTCTAGTTGTGGTTTGTCCAAACTCATCAATGTATCTTATCATGTCTGGCTCTAGCTATCCCG
CCCCTAACTCCGCCCATCCCGCCCCTAACTCCGCCCAGTTCCGCCCATTCTCCGCCCCATGGCTGACTAA
TTTTTTTTATTTATGCAGAGGCCGAGGCCGCCTCGGCCTCTGAGCTATTCCAGAAGTAGTGAGGAGGCTT
TTTTGGAGGCCTAGGGACGTACCCAATTCGCCCTATAGTGAGTCGTATTACGCGCGCTCACTGGCCGTCG
TTTTACAACGTCGTGACTGGGAAAACCCTGGCGTTACCCAACTTAATCGCCTTGCAGCACATCCCCCTTT
CGCCAGCTGGCGTAATAGCGAAGAGGCCCGCACCGATCGCCCTTCCCAACAGTTGCGCAGCCTGAATGGC
GAATGGG
[124 nt withheld, positions 7148-7271]
C
[91 nt withheld, positions 7273-7363]
A
[49 nt withheld, positions 7365-7413]
CCTTTGACGTTGGAGTCCACGTTCTTT
[37 nt withheld, positions 7441-7477]
ACCCTATCTCGGTCTATTCTTTTGATTTATAAGGGATTTTGCCGATTTCGGCCTATTGGTTAAAAAATGA
GCTGATTTAACAAAAATTTAACGCGAATTTTAACAAAATATTAACGCTTACAATTTAGGTGGCACTTTTC
GGGGAAATGTGCGCGGAACCCCTATTTGTTTATTTTTCTAAATACATTCAAATATGTATCCGCTCATGAG
ACAATAACCCTGATAAATGCTTCAATAATATTGAAAAAGGAAGAGTATGAGTATTCAACATTTCCGTGTC
GCCCTTATTCCCTTTTTTGCGGCATTTTGCCTTCCTGTTTTTGCTCACCCAGAAACGCTGGTGAAAGTAA
AAGATGCTGAAGATCAGTTGGGTGCACGAGTGGGTTACATCGAACTGGATCTCAACAGCGGTAAGATCCT
TGAGAGTTTTCGCCCCGAAGAACGTTTTCCAATGATGAGCACTTTTAAAGTTCTGCTATGTGGCGCGGTA
TTATCCCGTATTGACGCCGGGCAAGAGCAACTCGGTCGCCGCATACACTATTCTCAGAATGACTTGGTTG
AGTACTCACCAGTCACAGAAAAGCATCTTACGGATGGCATGACAGTAAGAGAATTATGCAGTGCTGCCAT
AACCATGAGTGATAACACTGCGGCCAACTTACTTCTGACAACGATCGGAGGACCGAAGGAGCTAACCGCT
TTTTTGCACAACATGGGGGATCATGTAACTCGCCTTGATCGTTGGGAACCGGAGCTGAATGAAGCCATAC
CAAACGACGAGCGTGACACCACGATGCCTGTAGCAATGGCAACAACGTTGCGCAAACTATTAACTGGCGA
ACTACTTACTCTAGCTTCCCGGCAACAATTAATAGACTGGATGGAGGCGGATAAAGTTGCAGGACCACTT
CTGCGCTCGGCCCTTCCGGCTGGCTGGTTTATTGCTGATAAATCTGGAGCCGGTGAGCGTGGGTCTCGCG
GTATCATTGCAGCACTGGGGCCAGATGGTAAGCCCTCCCGTATCGTAGTTATCTACACGACGGGGAGTCA
GGCAACTATGGATGAACGAAATAGACAGATCGCTGAGATAGGTGCCTCACTGATTAAGCATTGGTAACTG
TCAGACCAAGTTTACTCATATATACTTTAGATTGATTTAAAACTTCATTTTTAATTTAAAAGGATCTAGG
TGAAGATCCTTTTTGATAATCTCATGACCAAAATCCCTTAACGTGAGTTTTCGTTCCACTGAGCGTCAGA
CCCCGTAGAAAAGATCAAAGGATCTTCTTGAGATCCTTTTTTTCTGCGCGTAATCTGCTGCTTGCAAACA
AAAAAACCACCGCTACCAGCGGTGGTTTGTTTGCCGGATCAAGAGCTACCAACTCTTTTTCCGAAGGTAA
CTGGCTTCAGCAGAGCGCAGATACCAAATACTGTTCTTCTAGTGTAGCCGTAGTTAGGCCACCACTTCAA
GAACTCTGTAGCACCGCCTACATACCTCGCTCTGCTAATCCTGTTACCAGTGGCTGCTGCCAGTGGCGAT
AAGTCGTGTCTTACCGGGTTGGACTCAAGACGATAGTTACCGGATAAGGCGCAGCGGTCGGGCTGAACGG
GGGGTTCGTGCACACAGCCCAGCTTGGAGCGAACGACCTACACCGAACTGAGATACCTACAGCGTGAGCT
ATGAGAAAGCGCCACGCTTCCCGAAGGGAGAAAGGCGGACAGGTATCCGGTAAGCGGCAGGGTCGGAACA
GGAGAGCGCACGAGGGAGCTTCCAGGGGGAAACGCCTGGTATCTTTATAGTCCTGTCGGGTTTCGCCACC
TCTGACTTGAGCGTCGATTTTTGTGATGCTCGTCAGGGGGGCGGAGCCTATGGAAAAACGCCAGCAACGC
GGCCTTTTTACGGTTCCTGGCCTTTTGCTGGCCTTTTGCTCACATGTTCTTTCCTGCGTTATCCCCTGAT
TCTGTGGATAACCGTATTACCGCCTTTGAGTGAGCTGATACCGCTCGCCGCAGCCGAACGACCGAGCGCA
GCGAGTCAGTGAGCGAGGAAGCGGAAGAGCGCCCAATACGCAAACCGCCTCTCCCCGCGCGTTGGCCGAT
TCATTAATGCAGCTGGCACGACAGGTTTCCCGACTGGAAAGCGGGCAGTGAGCGCAACGCAATTAATGTG
AGTTAGCTCACTCATTAGGCACCCCAGGCTTTACACTTTATGCTTCCGGCTCGTATGTTGTGTGGAATTG
TGAGCGGATAACAATTTCACACAGGAAACAGCTATGACCATGATTACGCCAAGCGCGCAATTAACCCTCA
CTAAAGGGAACAAAAGCTGGAGCTGCAAGC
Features (pLannotate 1.2.2; 31 found; start..end, strand, type, name):
      5..231     +  promoter       RSV promoter: Rous sarcoma virus enhancer/promoter
    232..412     +  LTR            5' LTR (truncated): truncated 5' long terminal repeat (LTR) from HIV-1
    459..584     +  misc_feature   HIV-1 Ψ: packaging signal of human immunodeficiency virus type 1
    568..931     +  CDS            HIV-1 gag (fragment): gag protein from human immunodeficiency virus 1; gag
   1077..1310    +  misc_feature   RRE: The Rev response element (RRE) of HIV-1 allows for Rev-dependent mRNA export from the nucleus to the cytoplasm.
   1687..1713    +  CDS            Rev (fragment): human immunodeficiency virus 1 (HIV-1) Rev protein; rev; enhances nuclear export of unspliced and incompletely spliced viral mRNAs
   1720..1743    +  promoter       SV40 promoter (fragment): SV40 early promoter
   1744..1815    +  promoter       SV40 promoter (fragment): SV40 enhancer and early promoter
   1839..1974    +  rep_origin     SV40 ori: SV40 origin of replication
   2020..2616    +  CDS            PuroR (fragment): puromycin N-acetyltransferase; pac from Streptomyces; confers resistance to puromycin
   2665..2782    +  misc_feature   cPPT/CTS: central polypurine tract and central termination sequence of HIV-1
   2847..2913    +  CDS            small t antigen (fragment): SV40 (simian virus 40) small t antigen
   2920..4098    +  promoter       EF-1α promoter: strong constitutive promoter for human elongation factor EF-1α
   4115..5563    +  CDS            IRX5: IRX5_HUMAN - Also known as IRX2A, IRXB2. Experimental evidence at protein level: Swiss-Prot protein existence level 1. Establishes the cardiac repolarization gradient by its repressive actions on the KCND2 potassium-channel gene. Required for retinal cone bipolar cell differentiation. May regulate contrast adaptation in the retina and control specific aspects of visual function in circuits of the mammalian retina (By similarity). Could be involved in the regulation of both the cell cycle and apoptosis in prostate cancer cells. Involved in craniofacial and gonadal development. Modulates the mig
   5579..5632    +  promoter       U6 promoter (fragment): RNA polymerase III promoter for human U6 snRNA
   5674..6262    +  misc_feature   WPRE: woodchuck hepatitis virus posttranscriptional regulatory element
   6313..6332    +  misc_feature   cPPT/CTS (fragment): central polypurine tract and central termination sequence of HIV-1
   6334..6567    +  LTR            3' LTR (ΔU3): self-inactivating 3' long terminal repeat (LTR) from HIV-1
   6645..6766    +  polyA_signal   SV40 poly(A) signal: SV40 polyadenylation signal
   6806..6941    +  rep_origin     SV40 ori: SV40 origin of replication
   6962..6980    -  promoter       T7 promoter: promoter for bacteriophage T7 RNA polymerase
   6988..7143    +  CDS            lacZα (fragment): LacZα fragment of β-galactosidase; lacZ fragment
   7148..7576    +  rep_origin     f1 ori (sequence partly withheld): f1 bacteriophage origin of replication; arrow indicates direction of (+) strand synthesis
   7629..7733    +  promoter       AmpR promoter: bla
   7734..8594    +  CDS            AmpR: β-lactamase; bla; confers resistance to ampicillin, carbenicillin, and related antibiotics
   8765..9353    +  rep_origin     ori: high-copy-number ColE1/pMB1/pBR322/pUC origin of replication
   9536..9628    +  CDS            lacI (fragment): lac repressor; lacI; The lac repressor binds to the lac operator to inhibit transcription in E. coli. This inhibition can be relieved by adding lactose or isopropyl-β-D-thiogalactopyranoside (IPTG).
   9641..9662    +  protein_bind   CAP binding site: CAP binding activates transcription in the presence of cAMP. E. coli catabolite activator protein
   9677..9707    +  promoter       lac promoter: promoter for the E. coli lac operon
   9715..9731    +  protein_bind   lac operator: The lac repressor binds to the lac operator to inhibit transcription in E. coli. This inhibition can be relieved by adding lactose or isopropyl-β-D-thiogalactopyranoside (IPTG). lac repressor encoded by lacI
   9776..9794    +  promoter       T3 promoter: promoter for bacteriophage T3 RNA polymerase
