[The description below was written by a language model from this plasmid's Addgene catalogue record and pLannotate feature annotations shown in this document.]
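Description:
TFORF0016 is a third-generation-style, self-inactivating HIV-1 lentiviral expression plasmid built on the pLX_TRC317 backbone and carrying the human IRX5 transcription factor open reading frame. It belongs to a barcoded transcription factor ORF collection. In bacteria it is maintained through a high-copy ColE1/pUC-type origin and selected with ampicillin via the β-lactamase gene. An f1 origin and remnants of a lac/lacZα cloning region flanked by T7 and T3 promoters are also present in the backbone. The depositor notes that the plasmid can recombine, which is a common issue with LTR-containing vectors.

The viral genome is transcribed from an RSV promoter fused to a truncated 5' LTR, followed by the Ψ packaging signal with a partial gag sequence, the Rev response element for Rev-dependent nuclear export, and a cPPT/CTS element that aids nuclear import of the reverse-transcribed genome. It ends in a ΔU3 3' LTR, which inactivates LTR promoter activity after integration, with an SV40 polyadenylation signal downstream. Two expression units sit between the LTRs. An SV40 early promoter drives puromycin N-acetyltransferase for selection of transduced mammalian cells, and the strong constitutive EF-1α promoter drives IRX5, with a WPRE downstream to enhance transcript stability and expression.

According to the catalogue entry, the construct also carries a unique 24-bp barcode. The feature table does not annotate it, so its exact position is not stated. A short U6 promoter fragment annotated between the ORF and the WPRE is likely only a partial sequence match. The barcode allows IRX5 to be identified among many transcription factors in pooled overexpression screens, such as screens for factors that direct cell differentiation.
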