Addgene plasmid #141476: TFORF0016
Purpose: Lentiviral vector for overexpressing the IRX5 transcription factor ORF with a unique 24-bp barcode. Barcodes facilitate identification of transcription factors in pooled screens.
Depositing lab: Feng Zhang. Depositing organization: Broad Institute. Publication: A transcription factor atlas of directed differentiation. Joung J, Ma S, Tay T, Geiger-Schuller KR, Kirchgatterer PC, Verdine VK, Guo B, Arias-Garcia MA, Allen WE, Singh A, Kuksenko O, Abudayyeh OO, Gootenberg JS, Fu Z, Macrae RK, Buenrostro JD, Regev A, Zhang F. Cell. 2023 Jan 5;186(1):209-229.e26. doi: 10.1016/j.cell.2022.11.026. PubMed 36608654.
Backbone
  Vector backbone: pLX_TRC317
  Backbone manufacturer: Broad Institute Genetic Perturbation Platform
  Backbone size w/o insert (bp): 8264
  Vector type: Mammalian Expression, Lentiviral
  Selectable markers: Puromycin
Growth in bacteria
  Bacterial resistance: Ampicillin, 100 μg/mL
  Growth temperature: 37°C
  Growth strain: NEB Stable
  Copy number: High Copy
Gene/Insert
  Gene/Insert name: IRX5
  Species: H. sapiens (human)
  Insert size (bp): 1553
  Entrez Gene: IRX5 (a.k.a. HMMS, IRX-2a, IRXB2)
  Promoter: EF1a
  Cloning method: Unknown
  Sequencing primers: 5′ GGGTGGAGACTGAAGTTAGGCCAG; 3′ CACATAGCGTAAAAGGAGCAACATAG
Terms and licenses: Academic/Nonprofit Terms; Industry Terms: Not Available to Industry
Depositor comments: NM_005853,ENST00000394636 . The transcription factor ORF portion of this plasmid was synthesized by Genewiz. Please test multiple small colonies in case of plasmid recombination. To make this collection available in a timely manner, a portion of this collection was not fully sequenced by Addgene. If an Addgene verified full plasmid sequence is not available, please contact us prior to placing an order to request the full sequence.
How to cite: TFORF0016 was a gift from Feng Zhang (Addgene plasmid # 141476 ; http://n2t.net/addgene:141476 ; RRID:Addgene_141476)
