>Addgene plasmid #141476 | TFORF0016 | depositor partial sequence | sequence record 276565 | Insert
ACCGCCACCATGTCCTATCCGCAGGGCTACTTGTACCAGCCGTCCGCCTCGCTGGCGCTCTACTCGTGCC
CGGCGTACAGCACCAGCGTCATTTCGGGGCCCCGCACGGATGAGCTCGGCCGCTCTTCTTCGGGCTCCGC
GTTCTCGCCCTACGCTGGCTCGACTGCCTTCACGGCGCCCTCGCCGGGCTACAACTCGCACCTCCAGTAC
GGCGCCGACCCCGCGGCCGCCGCCGCCGCCGCCTTCTCCTCGTACGTGGGCTCTCCCTACGACCACACAC
CCGGCATGGCGGGCTCCTTGGGGTACCATCCTTACGCGGCGCCCCTGGGATCGTACCCTTACGGGGACCC
AGCGTACCGGAAGAACGCCACAAGGGACGCCACGGCTACCCTCAAGGCCTGGCTCAACGAGCACCGCAAG
AACCCCTACCCCACCAAGGGCGAGAAGATCATGCTGGCCATCATCACCAAGATGACCCTCACCCAGGTGT
CCACCTGGTTCGCCAACGCGCGCCGGCGCCTCAAGAAAGAGAATAAAATGACGTGGACGCCGCGGAACCG
CAGCGAGGACGAGGAAGAGGAGGAGAACATTGACCTGGAGAAGAACGACGAGGACGAGCCCCAGAAGCCC
GAGGACAAGGGCGACCCCGAGGGCCCCGAAGCAGGAGGAGCTGAGCAGAAGGCGGCTTCGGGCTGCGAAC
GGCTTCAGGGACCACCCACCCCTGCAGGCAAGGAGACGGAGGGCAGCCTCAGCGACTCGGATTTTAAGGA
GCCGCCCTCGGAGGGCCGCCTCGACGCGCTGCAGGGCCCCCCCCGCACCGGCGGGCCCTCCCCGGCTGGG
CCAGCGGCGGCGCGGCTGGCGGAGGACCCGGCCCCTCACTACCCCGCCGGAGCGCCGGCGCCCGGCCCGC
ATCCAGCCGCGGGCGAGGTGCCTCCGGGTCCCGGCGGGCCCTCGGTTATCCATTCGCCGCCTCCGCCGCC
GCCTCCTGCGGTGCTCGCCAAGCCCAAACTGTGGTCTTTGGCAGAGATCGCCACATCGTCGGACAAGGTC
AAGGACGGGGGCGGCGGGAACGAGGGCTCTCCATGCCCACCGTGTCCCGGGCCCATAGCCGGGCAAGCCC
TAGGAGGCAGCCGGGCGTCGCCGGCCCCGGCGCCGTCACGCTCGCCCTCGGCGCAGTGTCCTTTTCCAGG
CGGGACGGTGCTGTCCCGGCCTCTCTACTACACCGCGCCCTTCTATCCCGGCTACACGAACTATGGCTCC
TTCGGACACCTTCATGGCCACCCGGGGCCCGGGCCAGGCCCCACAACCGGTCCGGGGTCTCATTTCAATG
GATTAAACCAGACCGTGTTGAACCGAGCGGACGCTTTGGCTAAAGACCCGAAAATGTTGCGGAGCCAGTC
TCAGCTAGACCTGTGCAAAGACTCTCCCTATGAATTGAAGAAAGGTATGTCCGACATTTAGTAATGAACT
AGTCCGTAACTTGAAAGTATTTCGATTTCTTGGCTTTATATATCTTGTGGAAAGGACGATTGTGTTACAC
TAAGCCAGTGATG
