>Addgene plasmid #141476 | TFORF0016 | depositor partial sequence | sequence record 276566 | Barcode
TTGTGTTACACTAAGCCAGTGATG
